Addgene plasmid #238756: NanoBiT EGFR(1-673) Assay, BiBiT vector
Depositing lab: Promega Corporation.
Backbone
  Vector backbone: pFC220K SmBiT CMV-Blast Flexi Vector and pFC219K LgBiT CMV-Hyg Flexi Vector
  Vector type: Mammalian Expression
  Selectable markers: Blasticidin
Growth in bacteria
  Bacterial resistance: Kanamycin, 50 μg/mL
  Growth temperature: 37°C
  Growth strain: DH5alpha
  Copy number: High Copy
Gene/Insert 1
  Gene/Insert name: EGFR
  Species: H. sapiens (human)
  Mutation: (1-673)
  Entrez Gene: EGFR (a.k.a. ERBB, ERBB1, ERRP, HER1, NISBD2, NNCIS, PIG61, mENA)
  Promoter: CMV
  Tag / fusion protein: SmBiT (C terminal on backbone)
  Cloning method: Other
Gene/Insert 2
  Gene/Insert name: EGFR
  Species: H. sapiens (human)
  Mutation: (1-673)
  Entrez Gene: EGFR (a.k.a. ERBB, ERBB1, ERRP, HER1, NISBD2, NNCIS, PIG61, mENA)
  Tag / fusion protein: LgBiT (C terminal on backbone)
Depositor comments: EGFR(1-673) is the other gene as well (dimer)
How to cite: NanoBiT EGFR(1-673) Assay, BiBiT vector was a gift from Promega Corporation (Addgene plasmid # 238756 ; http://n2t.net/addgene:238756 ; RRID:Addgene_238756)
