[The description below was written by a language model from this plasmid's Addgene catalogue record and pLannotate feature annotations shown in this document.]
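Description:
NanoBiT EGFR(1-673) Assay, BiBiT vector is a mammalian expression plasmid of about 9 kb, assembled from elements of two Flexi backbones (pFC220K SmBiT CMV-Blast and pFC219K LgBiT CMV-Hyg). A single plasmid therefore delivers both halves of a NanoLuc split-luciferase complementation pair. It is propagated in E. coli through a high-copy ColE1/pUC-type origin and selected with kanamycin, using a neo/nptII gene driven by the bacterial EM7 promoter. A single loxP site lies just upstream of this cassette, and the record does not state its purpose. For selection in mammalian cells, an SV40 enhancer/early promoter drives blasticidin S deaminase, followed by a synthetic poly(A) signal.

The payload is two divergently oriented copies of human EGFR truncated to residues 1-673. A central CMV enhancer sits between the two units. On one side, the full CMV immediate-early promoter, a chimeric β-globin/immunoglobulin intron and a T7 promoter precede one EGFR(1-673) copy. No tag is annotated after this copy, which is consistent with it carrying the very short C-terminal SmBiT peptide listed in the catalogue. On the other side, a minimal CMV promoter fragment and an SP6 promoter precede the second copy. This one is fused at its C terminus to a NanoLuc fragment, corresponding to LgBiT. Each unit ends in an SV40 poly(A) signal. This bidirectional layout lets the shared enhancer drive both fusions.

When the two EGFR fusions come together, SmBiT and LgBiT reconstitute an active luciferase, giving a luminescent readout. The depositor notes that both partners are EGFR (dimer), so the construct serves as a live-cell reporter of EGFR homodimerization.
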