Features (pLannotate 1.2.2; 21 found; start..end, strand, type, name):
     24..105     -  polyA_signal   SV40 poly(A) signal: SV40 polyadenylation signal
    128..211     -  CDS            large T antigen (fragment): large T antigen from SV40 (simian virus 40)
    288..758     -  CDS            Nluc (fragment): NanoLuc® luciferase human codon-optimized
    810..2831    -  CDS            EGFR (fragment): precursor of human epidermal growth factor receptor
   2870..2888    -  promoter       SP6 promoter: promoter for bacteriophage SP6 RNA polymerase
   2914..2936    -  promoter       minimal CMV promoter (fragment): human cytomegalovirus (CMV) immediate early promoter
   2946..3311    +  enhancer       CMV enhancer: human cytomegalovirus immediate early enhancer
   3313..3512    +  promoter       CMV promoter: human cytomegalovirus (CMV) immediate early promoter
   3651..3783    +  intron         chimeric intron: chimera between introns from human β-globin and immunoglobulin heavy chain genes
   3827..3845    +  promoter       T7 promoter: promoter for bacteriophage T7 RNA polymerase
   3859..5880    +  CDS            EGFR (fragment): precursor of human epidermal growth factor receptor
   5976..6005    +  misc_feature   MCS (fragment): pUC18/19 multiple cloning site
   6054..6175    -  polyA_signal   SV40 poly(A) signal: SV40 polyadenylation signal
   6198..6266    -  CDS            large T antigen (fragment): large T antigen from SV40 (simian virus 40)
   6290..6323    +  protein_bind   loxP: Cre-mediated recombination occurs in the 8-bp core sequence (GCATACAT). Cre recombinase
   6333..6380    +  promoter       EM7 promoter: synthetic bacterial promoter&nbsp
   6412..7203    +  CDS            neo: KKA2_KLEPN - Also known as kan, nptII. Experimental evidence at protein level: Swiss-Prot protein existence level 1. Resistance to kanamycin, neomycin, paromomycin, ribostamycin, butirosin and gentamicin B. From Klebsiella pneumoniae.
   7364..7952    -  rep_origin     ori: high-copy-number ColE1/pMB1/pBR322/pUC origin of replication
   8078..8126    -  polyA_signal   poly(A) signal: synthetic polyadenylation signal
   8150..8548    -  CDS            BSD: blasticidin S deaminase; Aspergillus terreus BSD; confers resistance to blasticidin
   8579..8936    -  promoter       SV40 promoter: SV40 enhancer and early promoter
>Addgene plasmid #238756 | NanoBiT EGFR(1-673) Assay, BiBiT vector | addgene full sequence | sequence record 479899 | Addgene NGS Result
AAGACGCGTTAATTAAGACGTCGGCAGTGAAAAAAATGCTTTATTTGTGAAATTTGTGATGCTATTGCTT
TATTTGTAACCATTATAAGCTGCAATAAACAAGTTAACAACAACAATTGCATTCATTTTATGTTTCAGGT
TCAGGGGGAGGTGTGGGAGGTTTTTTAAAGCAAGTAAAACCTCTACAAATGTGGTATGGCTGATTATGAT
CCGCGGCCGCAATACGTCGACGTTATCAGCTGACTTCGTACGAGAGCCTAGGTGTTTCTAGAGTCGCGGC
CTTAGCTGTTGATGGTTACTCGGAACAGCATGGAGCCGTCGGGGGTGATCAGGCGCTCGTCGATAATTTT
GTTGCCGTTCCACAGGGTCCCTGTTACAGTGATCTTTTTGCCGTCGAACACGGCGATGCCTTCATACGGC
CGTCCGAAATAGTTCAGCATGTTCGGCGTAACCCCGTCGATTACCAGTGTGCCATAGGGCAGGATCACCT
TAAAGTGATGATCATCCACAGGGTACACCACCTTAAACACCTCTTCGATCTGGGCCATTTGGTCGGCGCT
CAGACCTTCATACGGGATGATGACATGGATGTCGATCTTCAGGGCATTTTCACCGCTCCGGACAATCCTT
TGGATCGGAGTTACGGACACGGCGAGATTCTGCAGCAAACTGGACACACCTCCCTGTTCAAGGACTTGGT
CCAGGTTGTAGGCGGCTGTCTGTTCCCAGTCCCCAACGAAATCTTCGAGTGTGAAGACACCGCTCGAGCC
TCCACCTCCGCTCCCGCCACCACCTGAACTGCCTTGAGAAACGATGTGGCGCCTTCGCATGAAGAGGCCG
ATCCCCAGGGCCACCACCAGCAGCAAGAGGAGGGCCCCCACCATCCCAGTGGCGATGGACGGGATCTTAG
GCCCATTCGTTGGACAGCCTTCAAGACCTGGCCCTGTGCATCCGTAGGTGCAGTTTGGATGGCACAGGTG
GCACACATGGCCGGCGTCTGCGTACTTCCAGACCAGGGTGTTGTTTTCTCCCATGACTCCTGCCGGGCAG
GTCTTGACGCAGTGGGGGCCGTCAATGTAGTGGGCACACTGGATACAGTTGTCTGGTCCCCGTCCTGTGC
AGGTGATGTTCATGGCCTGAGGCAGGCACTCTGGGTGGCACTGTATGCACTCAGAGTTCTCCACAAACTC
CCTTGGCTCACCCTCCAGAAGGTTGCACTTGTCCACGCATTCCCTGCCTCGGCTGACATTCCGGCAAGAG
ACGCAGTCCTTGGGCTCCGGGCCCCAGCAGCCCTCGGGGGAGCACAAGGCATGGCAGACCTGGCCTGTGG
CCTTGCAGCTGTTTTCACCTCTGTTGCTTATAATTTTGGTTTTCTGACCGGAGGTCCCAAACAGTTTTTT
CCAGTTTATTGTATTTGCATAGCACAAATTTTTGTTTCCTGAAATTATCACATCTCCATCACTTATCTCC
TTGAGGGAGCGTAATCCCAAGGATGTTATGTTCAGGCTGACGACTGCAAGAGAAAACTGACCATGTTGCT
TGGTCCTGCCGCGTATGATTTCTAGGTTCTCAAAGGCATGGAGGTCCGTCCTGTTTTCAGGCCAAGCCTG
AATCAGCAAAAACCCTGTGATTTCCTTTACGGTTTTCAGAATATCCAGTTCCTGTGGATCCAGAGGAGGA
GTATGTGTGAAGGAGTCACCCCTAAATGCCACCGGCAGGATGTGGAGATCGCCACTGATGGAGGTGCAGT
TTTTGAAGTGTTTAATATTCGTAGCATTTATGGAGAGTGAGTCTTTAAATTCACCAATACCTATTCCGTT
ACACACTTTGCGGCAAGGCCCTTCGCACTTCTTACACTTGCGGACGCCGTCTTCCTCCATCTCATAGCTG
TCGGCCCCACAGGCTCGGACGCACGAGCCGTGATCTGTCACCACATAATTACGGGGACACTTCTTCACGC
AGGTGGCACCAAAGCTGTATTTGCCCTCGGGGTTCACATCCATCTGGTACGTGGTGGGGTTGTAGAGCAT
GAGTGGGGGGCAGGTGTCCTTGCACGTGGCTTCGTCTCGGAATTTGCGGCAGACCAGGCAGTCGCTCTCC
CGGGGGCCTGTGCAGCCTGCAGCACACTGGTTGTGGCAGCAGTCACTGGGGGACTTGCCACGGCAGCGCC
CGGAGCACTGCTGGGCACAGATGATTTTGGTCAGTTTCTGGCAGTTCTCCTCTCCTGCACCCCAGCAGCT
CCCATTGGGACAGCTTGGATCACACTTTTGGCAGCTGCCCAGGTGGTTCTGGAAGTCCATCGACATGTTG
CTGAGAAAGTCACTGCTGACTATGTCCCGCCACTGGATGCTCTCCACGTTGCACAGGGCAGGGTTGTTGC
TGAACCGCACGGCGCCATGCAGGATTTCCTGTAAATTTCTCATGGGCAGCTCCTTCAGTCCGGTTTTATT
TGCATCATAGTTAGATAAGACTGCTAAGGCATAGGAATTTTCGTAGTACATATTTCCTCTGATGATCTGC
AGGTTTTCCAAAGGAATTCGCTCCACTGTGTTGAGGGCAATGAGGACATAACCAGCCACCTCCTGGATGG
TCTTTAAGAAGGAAAGATCATAATTCCTCTGCACATAGGTAATTTCCAAATTCCCAAGGACCACCTCACA
GTTATTGAACATCCTCTGGAGGCTGAGAAAATGATCTTCAAAAGTGCCCAACTGCGTGAGCTTGTTACTC
GTGCCTTGGCAAACTTTCTTTTCCTCCAGAGCCCGACTCGCCGGGCAGAGCGCAGCCAGCAGCGCCAGGA
GCGCTGCCCCGGCCGTCCCGGAGGGTCGCATGGCGATCGCTAGCTGCAAAAAGAACAAGTAGCTTGTATT
CTATAGTGTCACCTAAATGGGCGATCTGACGGTTCACTAAACCAGCTCTGCTTATATAGGCCTCCCTGGC
GCGCCACTAGTTATTAATAGTAATCAATTACGGGGTCATTAGTTCATAGCCCATATATGGAGTTCCGCGT
TACATAACTTACGGTAAATGGCCCGCCTGGCTGACCGCCCAACGACCCCCGCCCATTGACGTCAATAATG
ACGTATGTTCCCATAGTAACGCCAATAGGGACTTTCCATTGACGTCAATGGGTGGAGTATTTACGGTAAA
CTGCCCACTTGGCAGTACATCAAGTGTATCATATGCCAAGTCCGCCCCCTATTGACGTCAATGACGGTAA
ATGGCCCGCCTGGCATTATGCCCAGTACATGACCTTACGGGACTTTCCTACTTGGCAGTACATCTACGTA
TTAGTCATCGCTATTACCATGGTGATGCGGTTTTGGCAGTACACCAATGGGCGTGGATAGCGGTTTGACT
CACGGGGATTTCCAAGTCTCCACCCCATTGACGTCAATGGGAGTTTGTTTTGGCACCAAAATCAACGGGA
CTTTCCAAAATGTCGTAATAACCCCGCCCCGTTGACGCAAATGGGCGGTAGGCGTGTACGGTGGGAGGTC
TATATAAGCAGAGCTGGTTTAGTGAACCGTCAGATCACTAGAAGCTTTATTGCGGTAGTTTATCACAGTT
AAATTGCTAACGCAGTCAGTGCTTCTGACACAACAGTCTCGAACTTAAGCTGCAGAAGTTGGTCGTGAGG
CACTGGGCAGGTAAGTATCAAGGTTACAAGACAGGTTTAAGGAGACCAATAGAAACTGGGCTTGTCGAGA
CAGAGAAGACTCTTGCGTTTCTGATAGGCACCTATTGGTCTTACTGACATCCACTTTGCCTTTCTCTCCA
CAGGTGTCCACTCCCAGTTCAATTACAGCTCTTAAGGCTAGAGTATTAATACGACTCACTATAGGGCTAG
CGATCGCCATGCGACCCTCCGGGACGGCCGGGGCAGCGCTCCTGGCGCTGCTGGCTGCGCTCTGCCCGGC
GAGTCGGGCTCTGGAGGAAAAGAAAGTTTGCCAAGGCACGAGTAACAAGCTCACGCAGTTGGGCACTTTT
GAAGATCATTTTCTCAGCCTCCAGAGGATGTTCAATAACTGTGAGGTGGTCCTTGGGAATTTGGAAATTA
CCTATGTGCAGAGGAATTATGATCTTTCCTTCTTAAAGACCATCCAGGAGGTGGCTGGTTATGTCCTCAT
TGCCCTCAACACAGTGGAGCGAATTCCTTTGGAAAACCTGCAGATCATCAGAGGAAATATGTACTACGAA
AATTCCTATGCCTTAGCAGTCTTATCTAACTATGATGCAAATAAAACCGGACTGAAGGAGCTGCCCATGA
GAAATTTACAGGAAATCCTGCATGGCGCCGTGCGGTTCAGCAACAACCCTGCCCTGTGCAACGTGGAGAG
CATCCAGTGGCGGGACATAGTCAGCAGTGACTTTCTCAGCAACATGTCGATGGACTTCCAGAACCACCTG
GGCAGCTGCCAAAAGTGTGATCCAAGCTGTCCCAATGGGAGCTGCTGGGGTGCAGGAGAGGAGAACTGCC
AGAAACTGACCAAAATCATCTGTGCCCAGCAGTGCTCCGGGCGCTGCCGTGGCAAGTCCCCCAGTGACTG
CTGCCACAACCAGTGTGCTGCAGGCTGCACAGGCCCCCGGGAGAGCGACTGCCTGGTCTGCCGCAAATTC
CGAGACGAAGCCACGTGCAAGGACACCTGCCCCCCACTCATGCTCTACAACCCCACCACGTACCAGATGG
ATGTGAACCCCGAGGGCAAATACAGCTTTGGTGCCACCTGCGTGAAGAAGTGTCCCCGTAATTATGTGGT
GACAGATCACGGCTCGTGCGTCCGAGCCTGTGGGGCCGACAGCTATGAGATGGAGGAAGACGGCGTCCGC
AAGTGTAAGAAGTGCGAAGGGCCTTGCCGCAAAGTGTGTAACGGAATAGGTATTGGTGAATTTAAAGACT
CACTCTCCATAAATGCTACGAATATTAAACACTTCAAAAACTGCACCTCCATCAGTGGCGATCTCCACAT
CCTGCCGGTGGCATTTAGGGGTGACTCCTTCACACATACTCCTCCTCTGGATCCACAGGAACTGGATATT
CTGAAAACCGTAAAGGAAATCACAGGGTTTTTGCTGATTCAGGCTTGGCCTGAAAACAGGACGGACCTCC
ATGCCTTTGAGAACCTAGAAATCATACGCGGCAGGACCAAGCAACATGGTCAGTTTTCTCTTGCAGTCGT
CAGCCTGAACATAACATCCTTGGGATTACGCTCCCTCAAGGAGATAAGTGATGGAGATGTGATAATTTCA
GGAAACAAAAATTTGTGCTATGCAAATACAATAAACTGGAAAAAACTGTTTGGGACCTCCGGTCAGAAAA
CCAAAATTATAAGCAACAGAGGTGAAAACAGCTGCAAGGCCACAGGCCAGGTCTGCCATGCCTTGTGCTC
CCCCGAGGGCTGCTGGGGCCCGGAGCCCAAGGACTGCGTCTCTTGCCGGAATGTCAGCCGAGGCAGGGAA
TGCGTGGACAAGTGCAACCTTCTGGAGGGTGAGCCAAGGGAGTTTGTGGAGAACTCTGAGTGCATACAGT
GCCACCCAGAGTGCCTGCCTCAGGCCATGAACATCACCTGCACAGGACGGGGACCAGACAACTGTATCCA
GTGTGCCCACTACATTGACGGCCCCCACTGCGTCAAGACCTGCCCGGCAGGAGTCATGGGAGAAAACAAC
ACCCTGGTCTGGAAGTACGCAGACGCCGGCCATGTGTGCCACCTGTGCCATCCAAACTGCACCTACGGAT
GCACAGGGCCAGGTCTTGAAGGCTGTCCAACGAATGGGCCTAAGATCCCGTCCATCGCCACTGGGATGGT
GGGGGCCCTCCTCTTGCTGCTGGTGGTGGCCCTGGGGATCGGCCTCTTCATGCGAAGGCGCCACATCGTT
TCTCAAGGCAGTTCAGGTGGTGGCGGGAGCGGAGGTGGAGGCTCGAGCGGTGTGACCGGCTACCGGCTGT
TCGAGGAGATTCTGTAAGGCCGCGACTCTAGAGTCGACCTGCAGGCATGCAAGCTGATTTGGCTGCTGCC
ACCGCTGAGCAAGGCCGCTTCGAGCAGACATGATAAGATACATTGATGAGTTTGGACAAACCACAACTAG
AATGCAGTGAAAAAAATGCTTTATTTGTGAAATTTGTGATGCTATTGCTTTATTTGTAACCATTATAAGC
TGCAATAAACAAGTTAACAACAACAATTGCATTCATTTTATGTTTCAGGTTCAGGGGGAGATGTGGGAGG
TTTTTTTAAGCAAGTAAAACCTCTACAAATGTGGTAAAATCTTAATTAAGAATTCTAATATAACTTCGTA
TAGCATACATTATACGAAGTTATGGATCCACTGTTGACAATTAATCATCGGCATAGTATATCGGCATAGT
ATAATACGACAAGGTGAGGAACTAAACCCAGGAGGCAGATCATGATTGAACAAGATGGATTGCACGCAGG
TTCTCCGGCCGCTTGGGTGGAGAGGCTATTCGGCTATGACTGGGCACAACAGACAATCGGCTGCTCTGAT
GCCGCCGTGTTCCGGCTGTCAGCGCAGGGGCGCCCGGTTCTTTTTGTCAAGACCGACCTGTCCGGTGCCC
TGAATGAACTGCAGGACGAGGCAGCGCGGCTATCGTGGCTGGCCACGACGGGCGTTCCTTGCGCAGCTGT
GCTCGACGTTGTCACTGAAGCGGGAAGGGACTGGCTGCTATTGGGCGAAGTGCCGGGGCAGGATCTCCTG
TCATCTCACCTTGCTCCTGCCGAGAAAGTATCCATCATGGCTGATGCAATGCGGCGGCTGCATACGCTTG
ATCCGGCTACCTGCCCATTCGACCACCAAGCGAAACATCGCATCGAGCGAGCACGTACTCGGATGGAAGC
CGGTCTTGTCGATCAGGATGATCTGGACGAAGAGCATCAGGGGCTCGCGCCAGCCGAACTGTTCGCCAGG
CTCAAGGCGCGCATGCCCGACGGCGAGGATCTCGTCGTGACCCATGGCGATGCCTGCTTGCCGAATATCA
TGGTGGAAAATGGCCGCTTTTCTGGATTCATCGACTGTGGCCGGCTGGGTGTGGCGGACCGCTATCAGGA
CATAGCGTTGGCTACCCGTGATATTGCTGAAGAGCTTGGCGGCGAATGGGCTGACCGCTTCCTCGTGCTT
TACGGTATCGCCGCTCCCGATTCGCAGCGCATCGCCTTCTATCGCCTTCTTGACGAGTTCTTCTGATTCG
AAATGACCGACCAAGCGACGCCCAACCGGTATCAGCTCACTCAAAGGCGGTAATACGGTTATCCACAGAA
TCAGGGGATAACGCAGGAAAGAACATGTGAGCAAAAGGCCAGCAAAAGGCCAGGAACCGTAAAAAGGCCG
CGTTGCTGGCGTTTTTCCATAGGCTCCGCCCCCCTGACGAGCATCACAAAAATCGACGCTCAAGTCAGAG
GTGGCGAAACCCGACAGGACTATAAAGATACCAGGCGTTTCCCCCTGGAAGCTCCCTCGTGCGCTCTCCT
GTTCCGACCCTGCCGCTTACCGGATACCTGTCCGCCTTTCTCCCTTCGGGAAGCGTGGCGCTTTCTCATA
GCTCACGCTGTAGGTATCTCAGTTCGGTGTAGGTCGTTCGCTCCAAGCTGGGCTGTGTGCACGAACCCCC
CGTTCAGCCCGACCGCTGCGCCTTATCCGGTAACTATCGTCTTGAGTCCAACCCGGTAAGACACGACTTA
TCGCCACTGGCAGCAGCCACTGGTAACAGGATTAGCAGAGCGAGGTATGTAGGCGGTGCTACAGAGTTCT
TGAAGTGGTGGCCTAACTACGGCTACACTAGAAGGACAGTATTTGGTATCTGCGCTCTGCTGAAGCCAGT
TACCTTCGGAAAAAGAGTTGGTAGCTCTTGATCCGGCAAACAAACCACCGCTGGTAGCGGTGGTTTTTTT
GTTTGCAAGCAGCAGATTACGCGCAGAAAAAAAGGATTTCAAGAAGATCCTTTGATCTTTTCTACGGGGT
CTGACGCTCAGTGGAACGAAAACTCACGTTAAGGGATTTTGGTCATGAGATTATCAAAAAGGATCTTCAC
CTAGATCCTTTTATAGTCCGGAATCGTCACACAAAAAACCAACACACAGATGTAATGAAAATAAAGATAT
TTTATTGCGGCCATCGTGATGGCTAGAGTTTAGCCCTCCCACACATAACCAGAGGGCAGCAATTCACGAA
TCCCAACTGCCGTCGGCTGTCCATCACTGTCCTTCACTATGGCTTTGATCCCAGGATGCAGATCGAGAAG
CACCTGTCGGCACCGTCCGCAGGGGCTCAAGATGCCCCTGTTCTCATTTCCGATCGCGACGATACAAGTC
AGGTTGCCAGCTGCCGCAGCAGCAGCAGTGCCCAGCACCACGAGTTCTGCACAAGGTCCCCCAGTAAAAT
GATATACATTGACACCAGTGAAGATGCGGCCGTCGCTAGAGAGAGCTGCGCTGGCGACGCTGTAGTCTTC
AGAGATGGGGATGCTGTTGATTGTAGCCGTTGCTCTTTCAATGAGGGTGGATTCTTCTTGAGACAAAGGC
TTGGCCATGGTGGCGCTAGTGTCAGAAGAATCGAGCTTTTTGCAAAAGCCTAGGCCTCCAAAAAAGCCTC
CTCACTACTTCTGGAATAGCTCAGAGGCCGAGGCGGCCTCGGCCTCTGCATAAATAAAAAAAATTAGTCA
GCCATGGGGCGGAGAATGGGCGGAACTGGGCGGAGTTAGGGGCGGGATGGGCGGAGTTAGGGGCGGGACT
ATGGTTGCTGACTAATTGAGATGCATGCTTTGCATACTTCTGCCTGCTGGGGAGCCTGGGGACTTTCCAC
ACCTGGTTGCTGACTAATTGAGATGCATGCTTTGCATACTTCTGCCTGCTGGGGAGCCTGGGGACTTTCC
ACACCCTAACTGACACACATTCCACAGCTGGTTCTTTCCGCCTCAGAAGGTACCTAACCAAGTTCCTCTT
TCAGAGGTTATTTCAGGCCATGGTGCTGCGC
